>Addgene plasmid #15847 | pMOR35-1-ISH | depositor partial sequence | sequence record 8385 | Author sequence
CCACATACTTTCTTCTTGACTGGCATCCCAGGACTGACTGCTGCCCATGTTTGGATATCCCTTCCCTTCT
GCTTCATGTTTGTCCTGTCACTAACTGGGAATGCAGTCCTGCTTTCTCTCATCTGGATAGAACACAGGCT
CCACCAGCCCATGTTTTTGTTTCTTGCAATGCTCTCTTTTGTTGATCTGGTCCTCTCCCTTTCCACTCTG
CCCAAGATGCTGGCTATTTTCTGGTTTGGTGCCACAGCCATCAGCTCCTATGCCTGTCTGTCCCAAATGT
TCCTCATCCATGCATTCTCTGCCATGGAGTCAGGGGTGCTGGTGGCCATGGCCTTGGACCGATTTGTGGC
TATCTGTAACCCATTGCATTATGCAACCATCCTTACGCCTGAAGTTGTTGCCAAGATTGGAGGCCTGGTG
GCACTGCGAGGTGTGGGTTTAACTATCTTCTTTCCAAGCCTGGCTTGTCGACTGTCTTATTGTGGTTCAC
ACACAATTGCTTACACTTACTGTGAACACATGTCCGTGGTGAAGCTGGCTTGTGGGGCCATAACTGTGGA
CAGTCTCTATGCTTTTGCTGTGGCAATCTTTCTTGGTGTGGGGGATATGGCCTTTATTGCCTACTCTTAT
GGACAGATTGTGAAGACAGTGATGCGTTTTCCTTCTCCAGAGGCACGTGGCAAAGCAGGAAGTACATGCA
CAGCCCATGTCTGTGTCATCCTCTTCTTCTATGGACCTGGCTTTCTTTCTGTGGTCATGCAGCGCTTTGG
GCCATCCACAGCTTCTGCTGCCAAGGTCATCCTTGCCAATCTCTACTTGCTTTTTCCCCCTGCTTTGGAC
CCCATTGTATATGGGGTTAAGACCAAACAGATCAGAGAGTGTCTGTTCACAATTATAGGTTCCAAGAAGA
TTGAACCCAC
