>Addgene plasmid #15847 | pMOR35-1-ISH | addgene partial sequence | sequence record 22583 | 15847 with M13F
CGGAATTGGGGCCCGACGTCGCATGCTCCCGGCCGCCATGGCGGCCGCGGGAATTCGATTCCACATACTT
TCTTCTTGACTGGCATCCCAGGACTGACTGCTGCCCATGTTTGGATATCCCTTCCCTTCTGCTTCATGTT
TGTCCTGTCACTAACTGGGAATGCAGTCCTGCTTTCTCTCATCTGGATAGAACACAGGCTCCACCAGCCC
ATGTTTTTGTTTCTTGCAATGCTCTCTTTTGTTGATCTGGTCCTCTCCCTTTCCACTCTGCCCAAGATGC
TGGCTATTTTCTGGTTTGGTGCCACAGCCATCAGCTCCTATGCCTGTCTGTCCCAAATGTTCCTCATCCA
TGCATTCTCTGCCATGGAGTCAGGGGTGCTGGTGGCCATGGCCTTGGACCGATTTGTGGCTATCTGTAAC
CCATTGCATTATGCAACCATCCTTACGCCTGAAGTTGTTGCCAAGATTGGAGGCCTGGTGGCACTGCGAG
GTGTGGGTTTAACTATCTTCTTTCCAAGCCTGGCTTGTCGACTGTCTTATTGTGGTTCACACACAATTGC
TTACACTTACTGTGAACACATGTCCGTGGTGAAGCTGGCTTGTGGGGCCATAACTGTGGACAGTCTCTAT
GCTTTTGCTGTGGCAATCTTTCTTGGTGTGGGGGATATGGCCTTTATTGCCTACTCTTATGGACAGATTG
TGAAGACAGTGATGCGTTTTCCTTCTCCAGAGGCACGTGGCAAAGCAGGAAGTACATGCACAGCCCATGT
CTGTGTCATCCTCTTCTTCTATGGGACTGGCTTTCTTTCTGTGGTCATGC
