[The description below was written by a language model from this plasmid's Addgene catalogue record.]
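Description:
pMOR35-1-ISH is a bacterial cloning plasmid built on the commercial pGEM-T Easy backbone (about 3.0 kb without insert) and carrying a roughly 920 bp fragment of the mouse odorant receptor gene MOR35-1, also known as Olfr686. It is maintained as a high-copy plasmid in standard E. coli cloning strains under ampicillin selection. The record lists it simply as a cloning vector. No eukaryotic promoter, tag, reporter or mammalian selection marker is recorded, so it is not designed to express the receptor protein in cells.

The listed sequencing primers (M13 forward and T7 on one side, M13 reverse and SP6 on the other) reflect the usual layout of pGEM-T Easy, in which the cloning site is flanked by opposing T7 and SP6 bacteriophage RNA polymerase promoters. This arrangement allows in vitro run-off transcription of either strand of the insert from linearised template, yielding antisense or sense RNA. Together with the "ISH" suffix in the name, it suggests that the plasmid serves as a template for riboprobes to detect Olfr686 transcripts by in situ hybridisation, although the record does not state this purpose explicitly. The associated study examined how loss of Lhx2 affects expression of class I and class II odorant receptor genes in mouse, which fits a probe for scoring receptor-expressing cells in tissue. The record does not state the orientation of the insert relative to T7 and SP6, so it cannot be determined from these fields which polymerase produces the antisense probe. No feature table was provided.
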