Addgene plasmid #15847: pMOR35-1-ISH
Depositing lab: Peter Mombaerts. Depositing organization: Rockefeller University. Publication: Differential impact of Lhx2 deficiency on expression of class I and class II odorant receptor genes in mouse. Hirota J, Omura M, Mombaerts P. Mol Cell Neurosci. 2007 Apr . 34(4):679-88. 10.1016/j.mcn.2007.01.014 PubMed 17350283.
Backbone
  Vector backbone: pGEM-T Easy
  Backbone manufacturer: promega
  Backbone size w/o insert (bp): 3015
  Vector type: cloning vector
Growth in bacteria
  Bacterial resistance: Ampicillin, 100 μg/mL
  Growth temperature: 37°C
  Growth strain: DH5alpha
  Copy number: High Copy
Gene/Insert
  Gene/Insert name: MOR35-1 (alt name: Olfr686)
  Species: M. musculus (mouse)
  Insert size (bp): 920
  GenBank ID: NM_147069
  Entrez Gene: Olfr686 (a.k.a. MOR35-1)
  Cloning method: Restriction Enzyme
  Sequencing primers: 5′ M13, T7; 3′ M13 reverse, SP6
Terms and licenses: Academic/Nonprofit Terms; Industry Terms: Not Available to Industry
How to cite: pMOR35-1-ISH was a gift from Peter Mombaerts (Addgene plasmid # 15847 ; http://n2t.net/addgene:15847 ; RRID:Addgene_15847)
